>Addgene plasmid #153700 | pGBW-m4252837 | addgene full sequence | sequence record 300705 | Ginkgo NGS Result
ATCGAAGATGGATGTGTGTTGGTTTTTTGTGTGTGTAACGCAACGATTGATAGCATAACCCCTTGGGGCC
TCTAAACGGGTCTTGAGGGGTTTTTTGAATTGAGAGGTAGCTGAAGCTGCTGTTATGACCACTAGAGGGA
AGAAGATACCTGTGGAGCTAATGGTCCAAGATGTCGGGAGCCGCGATCGCTGCCAAAAAGGTAAGCTGAC
GATAGCTGACGAGATTCGATGCCCGACGAGCAAATGAGCGCCACGGCTGTTCGCGTAAGCTCGAAACGAC
GGAGATTCGATAGAGCCAGAGTCGAGTTTAAACGATTCGGGATCTTAAGGATAAATTTCTGGTAAGGAGG
ACACGTATGGAAGTGGGCAAGTTGGGGAAGCCGTATCCGTTGCTGAATCTGGCATATGTGGGAGTATAAG
ACGCGCAGCGTCGCATCAGGCATTTTTTTCTGCGCCAATGCACCTAGAATCGGTTACCAATGCTTAATCA
GTGAGGCACCTATCTCAGCGATCTGTCTATTTCGTTCATCCATAGTTGCCTGACTCCCCGTCGTGTAGAT
AACTACGATACGGGAGGGCTTACCATCTGGCCCCAGTGCTGCAATGATACCGCGAGACCCACGCTCACCG
GCTCCAGATTTATCAGCAATAAACCAGCCAGCCGGAAGGGCCGAGCGCAGAAGTGGTCCTGCAACTTTAT
CCGCCTCCATCCAGTCTATCAACTGTTGCCGGGAAGCTAGAGTAAGTAGTTCGCCAGTTAATAGTTTACG
CAAGGTTGTTGCCATTGCTACAGGCATCGTGGTGTCACGCTCGTCGTTTGGTATGGCTTCATTCAGCTCC
GGTTCCCAACGATCAAGGCGAGTTACATGATCCCCCATGTTGTGCAAAAAAGCGGTTAGCTCCTTCGGTC
CTCCAATCGTTGTCAGAAGTAAGTTGGCCGCAGTGTTATCACTCATGGTTATGGCAGCACTGCATAATTC
TCTTACTGTCATGCCATCCGTAAGATGCTTTTCTGTGACTGGTGAATACTCAACCAAGTCATTCTGAGAA
TAGTGTATGCGGCGACCGAGTTGCTCTTGCCCGGCGTCAATACGGGATAATACCGCGCCACATAGCAGAA
CTTTAAAAGTGCTCATCATTGGAAAGCGTTCTTCGGGGCGAAAACTCTCAAGGATCTTACCGCTGTTGAG
ATCCAGTTCGATGTAACCCACTCGCGCACCCAACTGATCTTCAGCATCTTTTACTTTCACCAGCGTTTCT
GGGTGAGCAAAAACAGGAAGGCAAAATGCCGCAAAAAAGGGAATAAGGGCGACACGGAAATGTTGAATAC
TCATGCGAAAGCCTCCTGCTGATCCTGTCTCTTGATAGATGTTTGCAAAAGCTAGGACTCGATTATACGT
TGACCGATCAGACTATCAATATCTAGGTTTAAACAGATCGGTACGCTGCCGTGACCAGGCTTGAGTACAA
TATCTGACGATTGGACTTCCTGGGTCCCAAGCTGGATTCCGACTGGCTGACTGCCAAGCAACGATATGGA
TCGTCGAGACTCGCACTGAGAGGATCGTTCTCGGTACACCAGGCGCGCCTAGCGTTACACACACAAAAAA
CCAACACACATCCATCTTCGATGGATAGCGATTTTATTATCTAAGACTAGGCTTACATACTAGCCTAGGC
ACCGGGCTTGCGGGTCATGCACCAGGTGCGCGGTCCTTCGGGCACCTCGACGTCGGCGGTGACGGTGAAG
CCGAGCCGCTCGTAGAAGGGGAGGTTGCGGGGCGCGGAGGTCTCCAGGAAGGCGGGCACCCCGGCGCGCT
CGGCGGCCTCCACTCCGGGGAGCACGACGGCGCTGCCCAGACCCTTGCCCTGGTGGTCGGGCGAGACGCC
GACGGTGGCCAGGAACCACGCGGGCTCCTTGGGCCGGTGCGGCGCCAGGAGGCCCTCCATCTGTTGCTGC
GCGGCCAGCCGGGAACCGCTCAACTCGGCCATGCGCGGGCCGATCTCGGCGAACACCGCCCCCGCTTCGA
CGCTCTCCGGCGTGGTCCAGACCGCCACCGCGGCGCCGTCGTCCGCGACCCACACCTTGCCGATGTCGAG
CCCGACGCGCGTGAGGAAGAGTTCTTGCAGCTCGGTGACCCGCTCGATGTGGCGGTCCGGATCGACGGTG
TGGCGCGTGGCGGGGTAGTCGGCGAACGCGGCGGCGAGGGTGCGTACGGCCCTGGGGACGTCGTCGCGGG
TGGCGAGGCGCACCGTGGGCTTGTACTCGGTCATGTTGTCTAACAAAAAAGCCAAAAACGGCCAGAATTT
AGCGGACAATTTACAAGTCTAACACTGAAAATTACATATTGACCCAAATGATTACATTTCAAAAGGTGCC
TAAAAAACTTCACAAAACACACTCGCCAACCCCGAGCGCATAGTTCAAAACCGGAGCTTCAGCTACTTAA
GAAGATAGGTACATAAAACCGACCAAAGAAACTGACGCCTCACTTATCCCTCCCCTCACCAGAGGTCCGG
CGCCTGTCGATTCAGGAGAGCCTACCCTAGGCCCGAACCCTGCGTCCTGCGACGGAGAAAAGCCTACCGC
ACACCTACCGGCTGGTGGCCCCACCCTGCATTATAAGCCAACAGAACGGGTGACGTCACGACACGACGAG
GGCGCGCGCTCCCAAAGGTACGGGTGCACTGCCCAACGGCACCGCCATAACTGCCGCCCCCGCAACAGAC
GACAAACCGAGTTCTCCAGTCAGTGACAAACTTCACGTCAGGGTCCCCAGATGGTGCCCAGCCCATCTCA
CCCGAATAAGAGCTTTCCCGCATTAGCGAAGGGCTCAAGACCTTGGGTTCTTGCCGCCCACCATGCCCCC
CACCTTGTTTCAACGACCTCACAGCCCGCCTCACAAGCGTCTTCCATTCAAGACTCGGGAACAGCCGCCA
TTTTGCTGCGCTCCCCCCAACCCCCAGTTCAGGGCAACCTTGCTCGCGGACCCAGACTACAGCCCTTGGC
GGTCTCTCCACACGCTTCCGTCCCACCGAGCGGCCCGGCGGCCACGAAAGCCCCGGCCAGCCCAGCAGCC
CGCTACTCACCAAGTGACGATCACAGCGATCCACAAACAAGAACCGCGACCCAAATCCCGGCTGCGACGG
AACTAGCTGTGCCACACCCGGCGCGTCCTTATATAATCATCGGCGTTCACCGCCCCACGGAGATCCCTCC
GCAGAATCGCCGAGAAGGGACTACTTTTCCTCGCCTGTTCCGCTCTCTGGAAAGAAAACCAGTGCCCTAG
AGTCACCCAAGTCCCGTCCTAAAATGTCCTTCTGCTGATACTGGGGTTCTAAGGCCGAGTCTTATGAGCA
GCGGGCCGCTGTCCTGAGCGTCCGGGCGGAAGGATCAGGACGCTCCTGCGCCCTTCGTCTGACGTGGCAG
CGCTCGCCGTGACGAGGGGGGCGCCCGCGGGAGGCGCCAAAACCCGGCGCGGAGGCCAGGCGCGCCCCGA
TTTCGATATTCCTCGGATCTCGGATAGATCGGGATTGAGGATGTAGGTTGAACTTCTCTCGGGTGATCCC
GATCTCGGATATTCGGGATTGGAGTAATACCTGGCGATAGGCGCTGCCAAGCAATAGCCAAGGCGCAAGG
CCGGCCAAGAGACTTGCGATAGTTCGTTCGAGAGGTAGCCTGCAAGATGGATCGGACGAAAGGTTTGAAG
ATTTTCCGACGAGGGCCTTGGAGAGTTCGGAAATTTAAATGCAACTATGGATGAACGAAATAGACAGATC
GCTGAGATAGGTGCCTCACTGATTAAGCATTGGTAACTGTCAGACCAAGTTTACTCATATATACTTTAGA
TTGATTTAAAACTTCATTTTTAATTTAAAAGGATCTAGGTGAAGATCCTTTTTGATAATCTCATGACCAA
AATCCCTTAACGTGAGTTTTCGTTCCACTGAGCGTCAGACCCCGTAGAAAAGATCAAAGGATCTTCTTGA
GATCCTTTTTTTCTGCGCGTAATCTGCTGCTTGCAAACAAAAAAACCACCGCTACCAGCGGTGGTTTGTT
TGCCGGATCAAGAGCTACCAACTCTTTTTCCGAAGGTAACTGGCTTCAGCAGAGCGCAGATACCAAATAC
TGTTCTTCTAGTGTAGCCGTAGTTAGGCCACCACTTCAAGAACTCTGTAGCACCGCCTACATACCTCGCT
CTGCTAATCCTGTTACCAGTGGCTGCTGCCAGTGGCGATAAGTCGTGTCTTACCGGGTTGGACTCAAGAC
GATAGTTACCGGATAAGGCGCAGCGGTCGGGCTGAACGGGGGGTTCGTGCACACAGCCCAGCTTGGAGCG
AACGACCTACACCGAACTGAGATACCTACAGCGTGAGCTATGAGAAAGCGCCACGCTTCCCGAAGGGAGA
AAGGCGGACAGGTATCCGGTAAGCGGCAGGGTCGGAACAGGAGAGCGCACGAGGGAGCTTCCAGGGGGAA
ACGCCTGGTATCTTTATAGTCCTGTCGGGTTTCGCCACCTCTGACTTGAGCGTCGATTTTTGTGATGCTC
GTCAGGGGGGCGGAGCCTATGGAAAAACGCCAGCAACGCGGCCTTTTTACGGTTCCTGGCCTTTTGCTGG
CCTTTTGCTCACATGATTTAAATGAAACTCGTAATCGGAGAACGGGTGCAATAGCAAGGACCAGATCGAA
CTTGACTGACGCAATTCTGAGCGTAGTCGAAACCCAGACAAGTCGATCTCGCCAAGTAGCTGACTTGACT
GGTTAATTAAGTTTCGATAGCCCAAGGTAACCAATGAGATTAGGGAGGGAAGAAAGTTTGATGAACTACT
TCTGACCCCTAGTGGTGTCCAGAAAAGACCATTAAAGGAATGTCTTGATCGAAATCGAGAGATCGCCTGC
AGGATAGCTGACGACCTTAAGGATAAATTTCTGGTAAGGAGGACACGTATGGAAGTGGGCAAGTTGGGGA
AGCCGTATCCGTTGCTGAATCTGGCATATGTGGGAGTATAAGACGCGCAGCGTCGCATCAGGCATTTTTT
TCTGCGCCAATGCCGGTAGATAGCAATCCGGCCCGAGGGGCACAAAAAACCCCTCAAGACCCGTTTAGAG
GCCCCAAGGGGTTATGCTACGATACCGATAGAGATGGGCCAATACCACATTTGTAGAGGTTTTACTTGCT
TTAAAAAACCTCCCACACCTCCCCCTGAACCTGAAACATAAAATGAATGCAATTGTTGTTGTTAACTTGT
TTATTGCAGCTTATAATGGTTACAAATAAAGCAATAGCATCACAAATTTCACAAATAAAGCATTTTTTTC
ACTGCATTCTAGTTGTGGTTTGTCCAAACTCATCAATGTATCTTATCATGTCTGTGAGCTGAAGGTACGC
TGTATCTCAGTCAGTCAAGCTAGCTTAGAGGGCACCAGACGAGGATATCTTTTTGAATCTGTTGGCTGCA
CTCACCGCGATAAAATTCTTTTTCCATCGCCTCTTCGACTGAAAGTAAAGGTTTTCGTCAATCTCCATTG
GCTGTTCCTCATCCAGTTGGGAATATTTATTCTCAGTTAAAGACTTACTAAGGTTTTTTATGATGAGATT
AATGATGTAGTCCAGGTTCCAAATGCTAACCTTGAAGGTTCGCATGATAATTAGCAGTATTTCTGCGATC
GTGACCTGAAAATCCACCAAGTGGAACATGGTGGCGGCCGCTGGCGGGTGTGTCGAGTGGATGGTAGGAT
CGACAAAGATCTGATCTGACGGTTCACTAAACCAGCTCTGCTTATATAGACCTCCCACCGTACACGCCTA
CCGCCCATTTGCGTCAATGGGGCGGAGTTGTTACGACATTTTGGAAAGTCCCGTTGATTTTGGTGCCAAA
ACAAACTCCCATTGACGTCAATGGGGTGGAGACTTGGAAATCCCCGTGAGTCAAACCGCTATCCACGCCC
ATTGATGTACTGCCAAAACCGCATCAGCATGGTAATAGCGATGACTAATACGTAGATGTACTGCCAAGTA
GGAAAGTCCCATAAGGTCATGTACTGGGCATAATGCCAGGCGGGCCATTTACCGTCATTGACGTCAATAG
GGGGCGTACTTGGCATATGATACACTTGATGTACTGCCAAGTGGGCAGTTTACCGTAAATACTCCACCCA
TTGACGTCAATGGAAAGTCCCTATTGGCGTTACTATGGGAACATACGTCATTATTGACGTCAATGGGCGG
GGGTCGTTGGGCGGTCAGCCAGGCGGGCCATTTACCGTAAGTTATGTAACGCGGAACTCCATATATGGGC
TATGAACTAATGACCCCGTAATTGATTACTAGATCTGGCTACACTCGATCAGCAGTTAGATAATAAAATC
GCTATCC
Features (pLannotate 1.2.2; 20 found; start..end, strand, type, name):
     51..97      +  terminator     T7 terminator: transcription terminator for bacteriophage T7 RNA polymerase
    102..173     -  misc_feature   5' β-globin insulator: insulator upstream of the human β-globin locus (Farrell et al., 2002)
    325..461     -  terminator     rrnG terminator: transcription terminator from the E. coli ribosomal RNA rrnG operon (Albrechtsen et al., 1991)
    474..1334    -  CDS            AmpR: β-lactamase; bla; confers resistance to ampicillin, carbenicillin, and related antibiotics
   1600..1648    -  polyA_signal   poly(A) signal: synthetic polyadenylation signal
   1677..2274    -  CDS            PuroR (fragment): puromycin N-acetyltransferase; pac from Streptomyces; confers resistance to puromycin
   2278..3487    -  promoter       UbC promoter: human ubiquitin C promoter
   3751..3815    +  CDS            bla(M) (fragment): β-lactamase lacking the signal sequence; bla(M); allows cytosolic expression of β-lactamase
   3987..4575    +  rep_origin     ori: high-copy-number ColE1/pMB1/pBR322/pUC origin of replication
   4801..4872    -  misc_feature   3' β-globin insulator: insulator downstream of the human β-globin locus (Farrell et al., 2002)
   4917..5053    -  terminator     rrnG terminator: transcription terminator from the E. coli ribosomal RNA rrnG operon (Albrechtsen et al., 1991)
   5083..5129    -  terminator     T7 terminator: transcription terminator for bacteriophage T7 RNA polymerase
   5152..5221    +  CDS            large T antigen (fragment): large T antigen from SV40 (simian virus 40)
   5244..5365    +  polyA_signal   SV40 poly(A) signal: SV40 polyadenylation signal
   5473..5489    -  CDS            CBP (fragment): calmodulin-binding peptide derived from skeletal muscle myosin light chain kinase; binds calmodulin with nanomolar affinity in the presence of calcium
   5517..5699    -  CDS            NS6_SARS2: Experimental evidence at protein level: Swiss-Prot protein existence level 1. Disrupts cell nuclear import complex formation by tethering karyopherin alpha 2 and karyopherin beta 1 to the membrane. Retention of import factors at the ER/Golgi membrane leads to a loss of transport into the nucleus. Thereby prevents STAT1 nuclear translocation in response to interferon signaling, thus blocking the expression of interferon stimulated genes (ISGs) that display multiple antiviral activities (PubMed:33097660). Suppresses IFN-beta production possibly by blocking IRF3 nuclear translocation (PubMed:3297
   5774..5825    -  promoter       CMVd2 promoter: truncated human cytomegalovirus (CMV) immediate early promoter that yields moderately reduced expression relative to the full-length promoter
   5888..5905    +  promoter       CMV promoter (fragment): human cytomegalovirus (CMV) immediate early promoter
   5978..6281    -  enhancer       CMV enhancer: human cytomegalovirus immediate early enhancer
   6362..33      +  polyA_signal   poly(A) signal (across the origin): synthetic polyadenylation signal
