[The description below was written by a language model from this plasmid's Addgene catalogue record and pLannotate feature annotations shown in this document.]
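Description:
pGBW-m4252837 is a mammalian expression plasmid carrying the wild-type ORF6 accessory protein of SARS-CoV-2, built on a pTwist_CMV_Puro_6 backbone from which an AarI site was removed. It is propagated in E. coli as a high-copy plasmid through a ColE1/pUC-type origin and selected with ampicillin via the β-lactamase gene. The sequenced record is about 6.4 kb, consistent with a roughly 6.1 kb backbone plus a small insert.

The ORF6 coding sequence (annotated as NS6_SARS2) lies on the reverse strand downstream of the human cytomegalovirus immediate-early enhancer and promoter, which drive strong constitutive transcription in mammalian cells. According to the catalogue entry, the backbone adds a C-terminal calmodulin-binding peptide joined through a TEV protease site, so the protein can be captured on calmodulin resin and the tag then cleaved off. The annotation detects only a short CBP fragment just after the ORF and does not call the TEV site. An SV40 polyadenylation signal is annotated just beyond the tag, although on the opposite strand in the automated table.

A separate cassette places puromycin N-acetyltransferase under the human ubiquitin C promoter with a synthetic poly(A) signal, allowing selection of transfected or stably expressing cells. Bacterial rrnG and T7 terminators and β-globin insulator elements flank the modules, presumably to limit transcriptional read-through between them.

ORF6 is described in the annotation as interfering with nuclear import, blocking STAT1 translocation and dampening interferon responses. The plasmid therefore suits expression, affinity purification and interaction or functional studies of this viral protein in mammalian cells.
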