Addgene plasmid #153700: pGBW-m4252837
Purpose: Mammalian expression plasmid for SARS-CoV-2 ORF6 protein
Depositing lab: Ginkgo Bioworks & Benjie Chen. Depositing organization: Ginkgo Bioworks.
Backbone
  Vector backbone: pTwist_CMV_Puro_6 with AarI site removed
  Backbone size w/o insert (bp): 6080
  Vector type: Mammalian Expression
  Selectable markers: Puromycin
Growth in bacteria
  Bacterial resistance: Ampicillin, 100 μg/mL
  Growth temperature: 37°C
  Growth strain: DH5alpha
  Copy number: High Copy
Gene/Insert
  Gene/Insert name: SARS-CoV-2 ORF6 protein
  Species: Severe acute respiratory syndrome coronavirus 2
  Insert size (bp): 179
  Mutation: wt
  Entrez Gene: ORF6 (a.k.a. GU280_gp06)
  Promoter: CMV
  Tag / fusion protein: Cleavable TEV;CBP (C terminal on backbone)
  Cloning method: Unknown
Resource information
  A portion of this plasmid was derived from a plasmid made by: GinkgoBioworks
Depositor comments: NCBI reference sequence: 43740572
How to cite: pGBW-m4252837 was a gift from Ginkgo Bioworks & Benjie Chen (Addgene plasmid # 153700 ; http://n2t.net/addgene:153700 ; RRID:Addgene_153700)
